Addgene plasmid #81302: pDONR223_HRAS_p.Q61L
Purpose: Gateway Donor vector containing HRAS , part of the Target Accelerator Plasmid Collection.
Depositing lab: Jesse Boehm & William Hahn & David Root. Depositing organization: Broad Institute. Publication: Systematic Functional Interrogation of Rare Cancer Variants Identifies Oncogenic Alleles. Kim E, Ilic N, Shrestha Y, Zou L, Kamburov A, Zhu C, Yang X, Lubonja R, Tran N, Nguyen C, Lawrence MS, Piccioni F, Bagul M, Doench JG, Chouinard CR, Wu X, Hogstrom L, Natoli T, Tamayo P, Horn H, Corsello SM, Lage K, Root DE, Subramanian A, Golub TR, Getz G, Boehm JS, Hahn WC. Cancer Discov. 2016 Jul;6(7):714-26. doi: 10.1158/2159-8290.CD-16-0160. Epub 2016 May 4. PubMed 27147599.
Backbone
  Vector backbone: pDONR223
  Backbone manufacturer: Invitrogen
  Backbone size w/o insert (bp): 2790
  Vector type: Gateway Entry vector
Growth in bacteria
  Bacterial resistance: Spectinomycin, 50 μg/mL
  Growth temperature: 37°C
  Growth strain: DH5alpha
  Copy number: High Copy
Gene/Insert
  Gene/Insert name: HRAS
  Species: H. sapiens (human)
  Mutation: Q61L
  GenBank ID: NM_176795.4
  Entrez Gene: HRAS (a.k.a. C-BAS/HAS, C-H-RAS, C-HA-RAS1, CTLO, H-RASIDX, HAMSV, HRAS1, RASH1, p21ras)
  Promoter: None
  Cloning method: Gateway Cloning
  Sequencing primers: 5′ M13pUC-fwd; 3′ M13-Rev
Terms and licenses: Academic/Nonprofit Terms; Industry Terms: Not Available to Industry
Depositor comments: Open state: NO stop codon immediately follows insert
How to cite: pDONR223_HRAS_p.Q61L was a gift from Jesse Boehm & William Hahn & David Root (Addgene plasmid # 81302 ; http://n2t.net/addgene:81302 ; RRID:Addgene_81302)
