[The description below was written by a language model from this plasmid's Addgene catalogue record and pLannotate feature annotations shown in this document.]
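Description:
pDONR223_HRAS_p.Q61L is a Gateway entry clone built on the Invitrogen pDONR223 backbone and belongs to the Target Accelerator Plasmid Collection of cancer-associated gene variants. It is a small bacterial plasmid, about 3.3 kb in the sequenced record. It is propagated in E. coli at high copy from a ColE1/pUC-type origin and selected with spectinomycin through the aadA (SmR) aminoglycoside adenylyltransferase gene. That gene lies downstream of a class 1 integron Pc promoter fragment and a remnant of a gentamicin resistance gene. rrnB T1 and T2 terminators lie near the cloning region, where they help insulate it from read-through transcription. Short lacZα and lacI fragments are backbone remnants with no evident function.

The insert is the human HRAS open reading frame carrying the Q61L substitution, a change at a well-known activating hotspot of this small GTPase proto-oncoprotein. It sits between two attL recombination sites. The automated annotation labels these attL3 and attL2, and it marks the H-Ras match as a fragment spanning only part of the interval between them. The catalogue lists no promoter for the insert, so the plasmid is not an expression construct in itself. A T7 promoter lies outside one attL site and points towards the insert in the antisense orientation. The depositor notes that the clone is in the "open" configuration, with no stop codon directly after the coding sequence. After an LR Clonase reaction into a destination vector, the ORF can therefore be read through into a C-terminal tag or fusion partner. The plasmid is typically used as a shuttle source for moving the HRAS Q61L allele into expression vectors of choice for functional studies of oncogenic variants.
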