Features (pLannotate 1.2.2; 12 found; start..end, strand, type, name):
     38..74      -  CDS            lacZα (fragment): LacZα fragment of β-galactosidase; lacZ fragment
     91..186     +  protein_bind   attL3: mutant version of attL; recombination site for the Gateway® LR reaction LR Clonase™
    192..643     +  CDS            H-Ras (fragment): human small GTPase proto-oncoprotein
    704..802     -  protein_bind   attL2: mutant version of attL; recombination site for the Gateway® LR reaction LR Clonase™
    820..838     -  promoter       T7 promoter: promoter for bacteriophage T7 RNA polymerase
   1028..1051    +  promoter       Pc promoter (fragment): intI1 (promoter lies within the coding sequence); class 1 integron promoter
   1227..1283    +  CDS            GmR (fragment): gentamycin acetyltransferase; aacC1; confers resistance to gentamycin
   1290..2081    +  CDS            SmR: aminoglycoside adenylyltransferase (Murphy, 1985); aadA; confers resistance to spectinomycin and streptomycin
   2174..2762    +  rep_origin     ori: high-copy-number ColE1/pMB1/pBR322/pUC origin of replication
   2945..3037    +  CDS            lacI (fragment): lac repressor; lacI; The lac repressor binds to the lac operator to inhibit transcription in E. coli. This inhibition can be relieved by adding lactose or isopropyl-β-D-thiogalactopyranoside (IPTG).
   3092..3119    -  terminator     rrnB T2 terminator: transcription terminator T2 from the E. coli rrnB gene
   3251..3294    +  terminator     rrnB T1 terminator: Escherichia coli rrnB; transcription terminator T1 from the E. coli rrnB gene
>Addgene plasmid #81302 | pDONR223_HRAS_p.Q61L | addgene full sequence | sequence record 168393 | Addgene NGS Result
GGCAGTTCCCTACTCTCGCGTTAACGCTAGCATGGATGTTTTCCCAGTCACGACGTTGTAAAACGACGGC
CAGTCTTAAGCTCGGGCCCCAAATAATGATTTTATTTTGACTGATAGTGACCTGTTCGTTGCAACAAATT
GATGAGCAATGCTTTTTTATAATGACAACTTTGTACAAAAAAGTTGGCACCATGACGGAATATAAGCTGG
TGGTGGTGGGCGCCGGCGGTGTGGGCAAGAGTGCGCTGACCATCCAGCTGATCCAGAACCATTTTGTGGA
CGAATACGACCCCACTATAGAGGATTCCTACCGGAAGCAGGTGGTCATTGATGGGGAGACGTGCCTGTTG
GACATCCTGGATACCGCCGGCCTGGAGGAGTACAGCGCCATGCGGGACCAGTACATGCGCACCGGGGAGG
GCTTCCTGTGTGTGTTTGCCATCAACAACACCAAGTCTTTTGAGGACATCCACCAGTACAGGGAGCAGAT
CAAACGGGTGAAGGACTCGGATGACGTGCCCATGGTGCTGGTGGGGAACAAGTGTGACCTGGCTGCACGC
ACTGTGGAATCTCGGCAGGCTCAGGACCTCGCCCGAAGCTACGGCATCCCCTACATCGAGACCTCGGCCA
AGACCCGGCAGGGCAGCCGCTCTGGCTCTAGCTCCAGCTCCGGGACCCTCTGGGACCCCCCGGGACCCAT
GTGCCCAACTTTCTTGTACAAAGTTGGCATTATAAGAAAGCATTGCTTATCAATTTGTTGCAACGAACAG
GTCACTATCAGTCAAAATAAAATCATTATTTGCCATCCAGCTGATATCCCCTATAGTGAGTCGTATTACA
TGGTCATAGCTGTTTCCTGGCAGCTCTGGCCCGTGTCTCAAAATCTCTGATGTTACATTGCACAAGATAA
AAATATATCATCATGCCTCCTCTAGACCAGCCAGGACAGAAATGCCTCGACTTCGCTGCTACCCAAGGTT
GCCGGGTGACGCACACCGTGGAAACGGATGAAGGCACGAACCCAGTGGACATAAGCCTGTTCGGTTCGTA
AGCTGTAATGCAAGTAGCGTATGCGCTCACGCAACTGGTCCAGAACCTTGACCGAACGCAGCGGTGGTAA
CGGCGCAGTGGCGGTTTTCATGGCTTGTTATGACTGTTTTTTTGGGGTACAGTCTATGCCTCGGGCATCC
AAGCAGCAAGCGCGTTACGCCGTGGGTCGATGTTTGATGTTATGGAGCAGCAACGATGTTACGCAGCAGG
GCAGTCGCCCTAAAACAAAGTTAAACATTATGAGGGAAGCGGTGATCGCCGAAGTATCGACTCAACTATC
AGAGGTAGTTGGCGTCATCGAGCGCCATCTCGAACCGACGTTGCTGGCCGTACATTTGTACGGCTCCGCA
GTGGATGGCGGCCTGAAGCCACACAGTGATATTGATTTGCTGGTTACGGTGACCGTAAGGCTTGATGAAA
CAACGCGGCGAGCTTTGATCAACGACCTTTTGGAAACTTCGGCTTCCCCTGGAGAGAGCGAGATTCTCCG
CGCTGTAGAAGTCACCATTGTTGTGCACGACGACATCATTCCGTGGCGTTATCCAGCTAAGCGCGAACTG
CAATTTGGAGAATGGCAGCGCAATGACATTCTTGCAGGTATCTTCGAGCCAGCCACGATCGACATTGATC
TGGCTATCTTGCTGACAAAAGCAAGAGAACATAGCGTTGCCTTGGTAGGTCCAGCGGCGGAGGAACTCTT
TGATCCGGTTCCTGAACAGGATCTATTTGAGGCGCTAAATGAAACCTTAACGCTATGGAACTCGCCGCCC
GACTGGGCTGGCGATGAGCGAAATGTAGTGCTTACGTTGTCCCGCATTTGGTACAGCGCAGTAACCGGCA
AAATCGCGCCGAAGGATGTCGCTGCCGACTGGGCAATGGAGCGCCTGCCGGCCCAGTATCAGCCCGTCAT
ACTTGAAGCTAGACAGGCTTATCTTGGACAAGAAGAAGATCGCTTGGCCTCGCGCGCAGATCAGTTGGAA
GAATTTGTCCACTACGTGAAAGGCGAGATCACCAAGGTAGTCGGCAAATAACCCTCGAGCCACCCATGAC
CAAAATCCCTTAACGTGAGTTACGCGTCGTTCCACTGAGCGTCAGACCCCGTAGAAAAGATCAAAGGATC
TTCTTGAGATCCTTTTTTTCTGCGCGTAATCTGCTGCTTGCAAACAAAAAAACCACCGCTACCAGCGGTG
GTTTGTTTGCCGGATCAAGAGCTACCAACTCTTTTTCCGAAGGTAACTGGCTTCAGCAGAGCGCAGATAC
CAAATACTGTTCTTCTAGTGTAGCCGTAGTTAGGCCACCACTTCAAGAACTCTGTAGCACCGCCTACATA
CCTCGCTCTGCTAATCCTGTTACCAGTGGCTGCTGCCAGTGGCGATAAGTCGTGTCTTACCGGGTTGGAC
TCAAGACGATAGTTACCGGATAAGGCGCAGCGGTCGGGCTGAACGGGGGGTTCGTGCACACAGCCCAGCT
TGGAGCGAACGACCTACACCGAACTGAGATACCTACAGCGTGAGCTATGAGAAAGCGCCACGCTTCCCGA
AGGGAGAAAGGCGGACAGGTATCCGGTAAGCGGCAGGGTCGGAACAGGAGAGCGCACGAGGGAGCTTCCA
GGGGGAAACGCCTGGTATCTTTATAGTCCTGTCGGGTTTCGCCACCTCTGACTTGAGCGTCGATTTTTGT
GATGCTCGTCAGGGGGGCGGAGCCTATGGAAAAACGCCAGCAACGCGGCCTTTTTACGGTTCCTGGCCTT
TTGCTGGCCTTTTGCTCACATGTTCTTTCCTGCGTTATCCCCTGATTCTGTGGATAACCGTATTACCGCC
TTTGAGTGAGCTGATACCGCTCGCCGCAGCCGAACGACCGAGCGCAGCGAGTCAGTGAGCGAGGAAGCGG
AAGAGCGCCCAATACGCAAACCGCCTCTCCCCGCGCGTTGGCCGATTCATTAATGCAGCTGGCACGACAG
GTTTCCCGACTGGAAAGCGGGCAGTGAGCGCAACGCAATTAATACGCGTACCGCTAGCCAGGAAGAGTTT
GTAGAAACGCAAAAAGGCCATCCGTCAGGATGGCCTTCTGCTTAGTTTGATGCCTGGCAGTTTATGGCGG
GCGTCCTGCCCGCCACCCTCCGGGCCGTTGCTTCACAACGTTCAAATCCGCTCCCGGCGGATTTGTCCTA
CTCAGGAGAGCGTTCACCGACAAACAACAGATAAAACGAAAGGCCCAGTCTTCCGACTGAGCCTTTCGTT
TTATTTGATGCCT
