>Addgene plasmid #81302 | pDONR223_HRAS_p.Q61L | depositor partial sequence | sequence record 154621 | Insert sequence
ATGACGGAATATAAGCTGGTGGTGGTGGGCGCCGGCGGTGTGGGCAAGAGTGCGCTGACCATCCAGCTGA
TCCAGAACCATTTTGTGGACGAATACGACCCCACTATAGAGGATTCCTACCGGAAGCAGGTGGTCATTGA
TGGGGAGACGTGCCTGTTGGACATCCTGGATACCGCCGGCCTGGAGGAGTACAGCGCCATGCGGGACCAG
TACATGCGCACCGGGGAGGGCTTCCTGTGTGTGTTTGCCATCAACAACACCAAGTCTTTTGAGGACATCC
ACCAGTACAGGGAGCAGATCAAACGGGTGAAGGACTCGGATGACGTGCCCATGGTGCTGGTGGGGAACAA
GTGTGACCTGGCTGCACGCACTGTGGAATCTCGGCAGGCTCAGGACCTCGCCCGAAGCTACGGCATCCCC
TACATCGAGACCTCGGCCAAGACCCGGCAGGGCAGCCGCTCTGGCTCTAGCTCCAGCTCCGGGACCCTCT
GGGACCCCCCGGGACCCATG
